>Addgene plasmid #221887 | TH1148-pOCC177-FUS(Nhe)-PLD_YtoF | addgene full sequence | sequence record 438948 | Addgene NGS Result
AGCTGCCACCATTTTGTTCGCCCAGGACTCTAGCTATAGTTCTAGTGGTTGGCTACGTATACTCCGGAAT
ATTAATAGATCATGGAGATAATTAAAATGATAACCATCTCGCAAATAAATAAGTATTTTACTGTTTTCGT
AACAGTTTTGTAATAAAAAAACCTATAAATATTCCGGATTATTCATACCGTCCCACCATCGGGCGCGGAT
CGCCACCATGGGCAGCAGCCATCACCATCACCATCACAGCAGCGGCAGAATGAAAATCGAAGAAGGTAAA
CTGGTAATCTGGATTAACGGCGATAAAGGCTATAACGGTCTCGCTGAAGTCGGTAAGAAATTCGAGAAAG
ATACCGGAATTAAAGTCACCGTTGAGCATCCGGATAAACTGGAAGAGAAATTCCCACAGGTTGCGGCAAC
TGGCGATGGCCCTGACATTATCTTCTGGGCACACGACCGCTTTGGTGGCTACGCTCAATCTGGCCTGTTG
GCTGAAATCACCCCGGACAAAGCGTTCCAGGACAAGCTGTATCCGTTTACCTGGGATGCCGTACGTTACA
ACGGCAAGCTGATTGCTTACCCGATCGCTGTTGAAGCGTTATCGCTGATTTATAACAAAGATCTGCTGCC
GAACCCGCCAAAAACCTGGGAAGAGATCCCGGCGCTGGATAAAGAACTGAAAGCGAAAGGTAAGAGCGCG
CTGATGTTCAACCTGCAAGAACCGTACTTCACCTGGCCGCTGATTGCTGCTGACGGGGGTTATGCGTTCA
AGTATGAAAACGGCAAGTACGACATTAAAGACGTGGGCGTGGATAACGCTGGCGCGAAAGCGGGTCTGAC
CTTCCTGGTTGACCTGATTAAAAACAAACACATGAATGCAGACACCGATTACTCCATCGCAGAAGCTGCC
TTTAATAAAGGCGAAACAGCGATGACCATCAACGGCCCGTGGGCATGGTCCAACATCGACACCAGCAAAG
TGAATTATGGTGTAACGGTACTGCCGACCTTCAAGGGTCAACCATCCAAACCGTTCGTTGGCGTGCTGAG
CGCAGGTATTAACGCCGCCAGTCCGAACAAAGAGCTGGCAAAAGAGTTCCTCGAAAACTATCTGCTGACT
GATGAAGGTCTGGAAGCGGTTAATAAAGACAAACCGCTGGGTGCCGTAGCGCTGAAGTCTTACGAGGAAG
AGTTGGTGAAAGATCCGCGTATTGCCGCCACTATGGAAAACGCCCAGAAAGGTGAAATCATGCCGAACAT
CCCGCAGATGTCCGCTTTCTGGTATGCCGTGCGTACTGCGGTGATCAACGCCGCCAGCGGTCGTCAGACT
GTCGATGAAGCCCTGAAAGACGCGCAGACTAATTCGAGCTCGAACAACAACAACAATAACAATAACAACA
ACAGCAGCGGCAGACTGGAAGTTCTGTTCCAGGGGCCGGCGGCCGCAATGGCGAGCAACGACTTCACTCA
ACAGGCAACTCAATCGTTCGGTGCATTTCCGACACAGCCAGGCCAGGGATTCTCTCAGCAGTCTTCGCAG
CCGTTTGGCCAGCAGTCTTTCTCCGGATTCTCCCAAAGCACAGATACTAGTGGTTTTGGCCAATCCTCCT
TTAGTTCATTCGGTCAAAGCCAGAACACTGGTTTCGGAACACAGAGCACCCCGCAAGGATTTGGCTCGAC
GGGTGGCTTCGGTTCGAGTCAGAGCAGTCAATCGTCTTTCGGACAACAGTCTAGCTTTCCTGGTTTCGGA
CAACAACCTGCACCAAGCAGCACCTCGGGAAGTTTCGGCAGTTCCTCCCAGTCCTCGTCATTCGGCCAAC
CGCAGTCGGGCTCATTTAGTCAACAACCGAGTTTTGGCGGACAGCAACAGTCATTTGGACAGCAACAATC
TTTCAACCCTCCACAGGGTTTTGGACAGCAAAACCAGTTTAATAGTTCTAGCGGTGGTGGCGGAGGTGGC
GGTGGTGGCGGAAACTTCGGCCAGGACCAATCAAGCATGTCAAGCGGCGGAGGCTCCGGCGGAGGCTTTG
GAAACCAAGACCAAAGCGGCGGTGGCGGTTCGGGAGGTTTTGGTCAGCAGGCTAGCGACCGTGGAGGACG
AGGCAGGGGTGGATCCGGTGGCGGCGGCGGCGGCGGCGGTGGTGGTTATAACCGCAGCAGTGGTGGCTAT
GAACCCAGAGGTCGTGGAGGTGGCCGTGGAGGCAGAGGTGGCATGGGCGGAAGTGACCGTGGTGGCTTCA
ATAAATTTGGTGGCCCGCGGGACCAAGGATCACGTCATGACTCCGAACAGGATAATTCAGACAACAACAC
CATCTTTGTACAAGGCCTGGGTGAGAATGTTACAATTGAGTCTGTGGCTGATTACTTCAAGCAGATTGGT
ATTATTAAGACAAACAAGAAAACGGGACAGCCCATGATTAATCTCTACACAGACAGGGAAACTGGCAAGC
TGAAGGGAGAGGCAACGGTCTCTTTTGATGACCCACCTTCAGCTAAAGCAGCTATTGACTGGTTTGATGG
TAAAGAGTTCTCTGGAAATCCTATCAAGGTCTCATTTGCTACGCGTCGGGCAGACTTTAATCGGGGTGGT
GGCAATGGTCGTGGAGGCCGAGGGCGAGGAGGACCAATGGGCCGTGGAGGCTATGGAGGTGGTGGCAGTG
GTGGTGGTGGCCGAGGAGGATTTCCCAGTGGAGGTGGTGGCGGTGGAGGACAGCAGCGAGCCGGCGACTG
GAAGTGTCCTAATCCCACCTGTGAGAATATGAACTTCTCTTGGAGGAATGAATGCAACCAGTGTAAGGCC
CCTAAACCAGATGGCCCGGGAGGGGGACCAGGTGGCTCTCACATGGGGGGTAACTACGGGGATGATCGTC
GTGGTGGCAGAGGAGGCTATGATCGAGGCGGCTACCGGGGACGAGGCGGCGATCGCGGAGGCTTCCGAGG
CGGCCGGGGTGGTGGGGACAGAGGTGGCTTTGGCCCTGGCAAGATGGATTCCAGGGGTGAGCACAGACAG
GATCGCAGGGAGAGGCCGTATGGCGCGCCGGGATCCAGCAGCGGCAGAGAAAACTTGTATTTCCAGGGCA
TGGACAAAGACTGCGAAATGAAGCGCACCACCCTGGATAGCCCTCTGGGCAAGCTGGAACTGTCTGGGTG
CGAACAGGGCCTGCACCGTATCATCTTCCTGGGCAAAGGAACATCTGCCGCCGACGCCGTGGAAGTGCCT
GCCCCAGCCGCCGTGCTGGGCGGACCAGAGCCACTGATGCAGGCCACCGCCTGGCTCAACGCCTACTTTC
ACCAGCCTGAGGCCATCGAGGAGTTCCCTGTGCCAGCCCTGCACCACCCAGTGTTCCAGCAGGAGAGCTT
TACCCGCCAGGTGCTGTGGAAACTGCTGAAAGTGGTGAAGTTCGGAGAGGTCATCAGCTACAGCCACCTG
GCCGCCCTGGCCGGCAATCCCGCCGCCACCGCCGCCGTGAAAACCGCCCTGAGCGGAAATCCCGTGCCCA
TTCTGATCCCCTGCCACCGGGTGGTGCAGGGCGACCTGGACGTGGGGGGCTACGAGGGCGGGCTCGCCGT
GAAAGAGTGGCTGCTGGCCCACGAGGGCCACAGACTGGGCAAGCCTGGGCTGGGTTAATAGAAGCTTGTC
GAGAAGTACTAGAGGATCATAATCAGCCATACCACATTTGTAGAGGTTTTACTTGCTTTAAAAAACCTCC
CACACCTCCCCCTGAACCTGAAACATAAAATGAATGCAATTGTTGTTGTTAACTTGTTTATTGCAGCTTA
TAATGGTTACAAATAAAGCAATAGCATCACAAATTTCACAAATAAAGCATTTTTTTCACTGCATTCTAGT
TGTGGTTTGTCCAAACTCATCAATGTATCTTATCATGTCTGGATCTGATCACTGCTTGAGCCTAGGAGAT
CCGAACCAGATAAGTGAAAGCCTGCATCCGCAGATCTTAATTAATAAAACACGATACATTGTTATTAGTA
CATTTATTAAGCGCTAGATTCTGTGCGTTGTTGATTTACAGACAATTGTTGTACGTATTTTAATAATTCA
TTAAATTTATAATCTTTAGGGTGGTATGTTAGAGCGAAAATCAAATGATTTTCAGCGTCTTTATATCTGA
ATTTAAATATTAAATCCTCAATAGATTTGTAAAATAGGTTTCGATTAGTTTCAAACAAGGGTTGTTTTTC
CGAACCGATGGCTGGACTATCTAATGGATTTTCGCTCAACGCCACAAAACTTGCCAAATCTTGTAGCAGC
AATCTAGCTTTGTCGATATTCGTTTGTGTTTTGTTTTGTAATAAAGGTTCGACGTCGTTCAAAATATTAT
GCGCTTTTGTATTTCTTTCATCACTGTCGTTAGTGTACAATTGACTCGACGTAAACACGTTAAATAACGC
TTGGACATATTTAACATCGGGCGTGTTAGCTTTATTAGGCCGATTATCGTCGTCGTCCCAACCCTCGTCG
TTAGAAGTTGCTTCCGAAGACGATTTTGCCATAGCCACACGACGCCTATTAATTGTGTCGGCTAACACGT
CCGCGATCAAATTTGTAGTTGAGCTTTTTGGGCCTCATGGGCCTTCCGCTCACTGCCCGCTTTCCAGTCG
GGAAACCTGTCGTGCCAGCTGCATTAACATGGTCATAGCTGTTTCCTTGCGTATTGGGCGCTCTCCGCTT
CCTCGCTCACTGACTCGCTGCGCTCGGTCGTTCGGGTAAAGCCTGGGGTGCCTAATGAGCAAAAGGCCAG
CAAAAGGCCAGGAACCGTAAAAAGGCCGCGTTGCTGGCGTTTTTCCATAGGCTCCGCCCCCCTGACGAGC
ATCACAAAAATCGACGCTCAAGTCAGAGGTGGCGAAACCCGACAGGACTATAAAGATACCAGGCGTTTCC
CCCTGGAAGCTCCCTCGTGCGCTCTCCTGTTCCGACCCTGCCGCTTACCGGATACCTGTCCGCCTTTCTC
CCTTCGGGAAGCGTGGCGCTTTCTCATAGCTCACGCTGTAGGTATCTCAGTTCGGTGTAGGTCGTTCGCT
CCAAGCTGGGCTGTGTGCACGAACCCCCCGTTCAGCCCGACCGCTGCGCCTTATCCGGTAACTATCGTCT
TGAGTCCAACCCGGTAAGACACGACTTATCGCCACTGGCAGCAGCCACTGGTAACAGGATTAGCAGAGCG
AGGTATGTAGGCGGTGCTACAGAGTTCTTGAAGTGGTGGCCTAACTACGGCTACACTAGAAGAACAGTAT
TTGGTATCTGCGCTCTGCTGAAGCCAGTTACCTTCGGAAAAAGAGTTGGTAGCTCTTGATCCGGCAAACA
AACCACCGCTGGTAGCGGTGGTTTTTTTGTTTGCAAGCAGCAGATTACGCGCAGAAAAAAAGGATCTCAA
GAAGATCCTTTGATCTTTTCTACGGGGTCTGACGCTCAGTGGAACGAAAACTCACGTTAAGGGATTTTGG
TCATGAGATTATCAAAAAGGATCTTCACCTAGATCCTTTTAAATTAAAAATGAAGTTTTAAATCAATCTA
AAGTATATATGAGTAAACTTGGTCTGACAGTTACCAATGCTTAATCAGTGAGGCACCTATCTCAGCGATC
TGTCTATTTCGTTCATCCATAGTTGCCTGACTCCCCGTCGTGTAGATAACTACGATACGGGAGGGCTTAC
CATCTGGCCCCAGTGCTGCAATGATACCGCGAGAACCACGCTCACCGGCTCCAGATTTATCAGCAATAAA
CCAGCCAGCCGGAAGGGCCGAGCGCAGAAGTGGTCCTGCAACTTTATCCGCCTCCATCCAGTCTATTAAT
TGTTGCCGGGAAGCTAGAGTAAGTAGTTCGCCAGTTAATAGTTTGCGCAACGTTGTTGCCATTGCTACAG
GCATCGTGGTGTCACGCTCGTCGTTTGGTATGGCTTCATTCAGCTCCGGTTCCCAACGATCAAGGCGAGT
TACATGATCCCCCATGTTGTGCAAAAAAGCGGTTAGCTCCTTCGGTCCTCCGATCGTTGTCAGAAGTAAG
TTGGCCGCAGTGTTATCACTCATGGTTATGGCAGCACTGCATAATTCTCTTACTGTCATGCCATCCGTAA
GATGCTTTTCTGTGACTGGTGAGTACTCAACCAAGTCATTCTGAGAATAGTGTATGCGGCGACCGAGTTG
CTCTTGCCCGGCGTCAATACGGGATAATACCGCGCCACATAGCAGAACTTTAAAAGTGCTCATCATTGGA
AAACGTTCTTCGGGGCGAAAACTCTCAAGGATCTTACCGCTGTTGAGATCCAGTTCGATGTAACCCACTC
GTGCACCCAACTGATCTTCAGCATCTTTTACTTTCACCAGCGTTTCTGGGTGAGCAAAAACAGGAAGGCA
AAATGCCGCAAAAAAGGGAATAAGGGCGACACGGAAATGTTGAATACTCATACTCTTCCTTTTTCAATAT
TATTGAAGCATTTATCAGGGTTATTGTCTCATGAGCGGATACATATTTGAATGTATTTAGAAAAATAAAC
AAATAGGGGTTCCGCGCACATTTCCCCGAAAAGTGCCACCTAAATTGTAAGCGTTAATATTTTGTTAAAA
TTCGCGTTAAATTTTTGTTAAATCAGCTCATTTTTTAACCAATAGGCCGAAATCGGCAAAATCCCTTATA
AATCAAAAGAATAGACCGAGATAGGGTTGAGTGGCCGCTACAGGGCGCTCCCATTCGCCATTCAGGCTGC
GCAACTGTTGGGAAGGGCGTTTCGGTGCGGGCCTCTTCGCTATTACGCCAGCTGGCGAAAGGGGGATGTG
CTGCAAGGCGATTAAGTTGGGTAACGCCAGGGTTTTCCCAGTCACGACGTTGTAAAACGACGGCCAGTGA
GCGCGACGTAATACGACTCACTATAGGGCGAATTGGCGGAAGGCCGTCAAGGCCGTGACGTTAAAACTAT
TAAGCCATCCAATCGACCGTTAGTCGAATCAGGACCGCTGGTGCGAGAAGCCGCGAAGTATGGCGAATGC
ATCGTATAACGTGTGGAGTCCGCTCATTAGAGCGTCATGTTTAGACAAGAAAGCTACATATTTAATTGAT
CCCGATGATTTTATTGATAAATTGACCCTAACTCCATACACGGTATTCTACAATGGCGGGGTTTTGGTCA
AAATTTCCGGACTGCGATTGTACATGCTGTTAACGGCTCCGCCCACTATTAATGAAATTAAAAATTCCAA
TTTTAAAAAACGCAGCAAGAGAAACATTTGTATGAAAGAATGCGTAGAAGGAAAGAAAAATGTCGTGGAC
ATGCTGAACAACAAGATTAATATGCCTCCGTGTATAAAAAAAATATTGAACGATTTGAAAGAAAACAATG
TACCGCGCGGCGGTATGTACAGGAAGAGGTTTATACTAAACTGTTACATTGCAAACGTGGTTTCGTGTGC
CAAGTGTGAAAACCGATGTTTAATCAAGGCTCTGACGCATTTCTACAACCACGACTCCAAGTGTGTGGGT
GAAGTCATGCATCTTTTAATCAAATCCCAAGATGTGTATAAACCACCAAACTGCCAAAAAATGAAAACTG
TGGACAAGCTCTGTCCGTTTGCTGGCAACTGCAAGGGTCTCAATCCTATTTGTAATTATTGAATAATAAA
ACAATTATAAATGCTAAATTTGTTTTTTATTAACGATACAAACCAAACGCAACAAGAACATTTGTAGTAT
TATCTATAATTGAAAACGCGTAGTTATAATCGCTGAGGTAATATTTAAAATCATTTTCAAATGATTCACA
GTTAATTTGCGACAATATAATTTTATTTTCACATAAACTAGACGCCTTGTCGTCTTCTTCTTCGTATTCC
TTCTCTTTTTCATTTTTCTCCTCATAAAAATTAACATAGTTATTATCGTATCCATATATGTATCTATCGT
ATAGAGTAAATTTTTTGTTGTCATAAATATATATGTCTTTTTTAATGGGGTGTATAGTACCGCTGCGCAT
AGTTTTTCTGTAATTTACAACAGTGCTATTTTCTGGTAGTTCTTCGGAGTGTGTTGCTTTAATTATTAAA
TTTATATAATCAATGAATTTGGGATCGTCGGTTTTGTACAATATGTTGCCGGCATAGTACGCAGCTTCTT
CTAGTTCAATTACACCATTTTTTAGCAGCACCGGATTAACATAACTTTCCAAAATGTTGTACGAACCGTT
AAACAAAAACAGTTCACCTCCCTTTTCTATACTATTGTCTGCGAGCAGTTGTTTGTTGTTAAAAATAACA
GCCATTGTAATGAGACGCACAAACTAATATCACA
Features (pLannotate 1.2.2; 18 found; start..end, strand, type, name):
     79..170     +  promoter       polyhedrin promoter: polh from Autographa californica; promoter for the baculovirus polyhedrin gene
    230..247     +  CDS            7xHis (fragment): 6xHis affinity tag
    260..1360    +  CDS            MBP: maltose binding protein from E. coli; malE (mutated); This version of the gene does not encode a signal sequence, so MBP will remain in the cytosol.
   1448..3031    +  CDS            FUS: FUS_HUMAN - Also known as TLS. Experimental evidence at protein level: Swiss-Prot protein existence level 1. DNA/RNA-binding protein that plays a role in various cellular processes such as transcription regulation, RNA splicing, RNA transport, DNA repair and damage response (PubMed:27731383). Binds to nascent pre-mRNAs and acts as a molecular mediator between RNA polymerase II and U1 small nuclear ribonucleoprotein thereby coupling transcription and splicing (PubMed:26124092). Binds also its own pre- mRNA and autoregulates its expression; this autoregulation mechanism is mediated by non-sense-
   3080..3625    +  CDS            SNAP-tag®: human O6-alkylguanine-DNA-alkyltransferase variant that forms covalent bonds with benzylguanine derivatives fast-reacting variant, optimized for mammalian expression
   3655..3738    +  CDS            large T antigen (fragment): large T antigen from SV40 (simian virus 40)
   3761..3895    +  polyA_signal   SV40 poly(A) signal: SV40 polyadenylation signal
   3968..4340    +  3'UTR          polyhedrin 3' UTR: 3' UTR from the Autographa californica nucleopolyhedrovirus polyhedrin gene (Suzuki et al., 2006)
   4600..4647    -  CDS            lacI (fragment): lac repressor; lacI; The lac repressor binds to the lac operator to inhibit transcription in E. coli. This inhibition can be relieved by adding lactose or isopropyl-β-D-thiogalactopyranoside (IPTG).
   4684..4724    -  rep_origin     RSF ori (fragment): Plasmids containing the RSF 1030 origin of replication can be propagated in E. coli cells that contain additional plasmids with compatible origins.
   4802..5390    -  rep_origin     ori: high-copy-number ColE1/pMB1/pBR322/pUC origin of replication
   5561..6421    -  CDS            AmpR: β-lactamase; bla; confers resistance to ampicillin, carbenicillin, and related antibiotics
   6422..6526    -  promoter       AmpR promoter: bla
   6552..6683    -  rep_origin     M13 ori (fragment): M13 bacteriophage origin of replication; arrow indicates direction of (+) strand synthesis
   6704..6860    -  CDS            lacZα (fragment): LacZα fragment of β-galactosidase; lacZ fragment
   6869..6887    +  promoter       T7 promoter: promoter for bacteriophage T7 RNA polymerase
   6990..7619    +  CDS            LEF-2: LEF2_NPVAC - Experimental evidence at protein level: Swiss-Prot protein existence level 1. Plays an essential role in viral DNA replication. Does not seem to participate in the initiation step but is rather important for the amplification of DNA. Also required for expression from the vp39 and polh promoters. From Autographa californica nuclear polyhedrosis virus (AcMNPV).
   7660..8265    +  CDS            ORF603: baculovirus ORF603 protein
