[The description below was written by a language model from this plasmid's Addgene catalogue record and pLannotate feature annotations shown in this document.]
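Description:
TH1148-pOCC177-FUS(Nhe)-PLD_YtoF is an 8.3 kb insect-expression transfer (shuttle) vector built on the pOEM1 backbone and intended for generating recombinant baculovirus with the FlashBac bacmid system. It is maintained in E. coli as a high-copy plasmid through a ColE1/pUC-type origin and selected with ampicillin via the β-lactamase gene. The annotation also picks up small remnants of an M13 origin, lacZα, lacI and an RSF origin, plus a T7 promoter, which appear to be backbone leftovers rather than functional parts of the design. The expression cassette is bordered on one side by the AcMNPV LEF-2 and ORF603 sequences and on the other by polyhedrin 3' region sequence. Baculoviral flanks of this kind normally serve as homology arms for recombination of the cassette into the polyhedrin locus of the viral genome in insect cells.

The payload is a single fusion open reading frame driven by the very late polyhedrin (PH) promoter and followed by an SV40 polyadenylation signal. It encodes an N-terminal 6xHis tag and cytosolic maltose-binding protein, a PreScission protease site, human FUS (1,584 bp, cloned between NotI and AscI), then a TEV protease site and a C-terminal SNAP-tag. In this variant, every tyrosine in the FUS prion-like domain (PLD) has been changed to phenylalanine. His and MBP allow affinity purification and typically improve solubility, the two protease sites permit removal of the flanking tags, and the SNAP-tag allows covalent labelling with benzylguanine-derivatised dyes. The associated work concerns the sequence features that drive phase separation of prion-like RNA-binding proteins, so the construct is suited to producing recombinant mutant FUS in insect cells to test the contribution of PLD tyrosines.
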