Addgene plasmid #221887: TH1148-pOCC177-FUS(Nhe)-PLD_YtoF
Purpose: Shuttle vector for baculovirus production, using FlashBac bacmid
Depositing lab: Anthony Hyman. Depositing organization: Max Planck Institute of Molecular Cell Biology and Genetics. Publication: A Molecular Grammar Governing the Driving Forces for Phase Separation of Prion-like RNA Binding Proteins. Wang J, Choi JM, Holehouse AS, Lee HO, Zhang X, Jahnel M, Maharana S, Lemaitre R, Pozniakovsky A, Drechsel D, Poser I, Pappu RV, Alberti S, Hyman AA. Cell. 2018 Jul 26;174(3):688-699.e16. doi: 10.1016/j.cell.2018.06.006. Epub 2018 Jun 28. PubMed 29961577.
Backbone
  Vector backbone: pOEM1
  Vector type: Insect Expression
Growth in bacteria
  Bacterial resistance: Ampicillin, 100 μg/mL
  Growth temperature: 37°C
  Growth strain: DH5alpha
  Copy number: High Copy
Gene/Insert
  Gene/Insert name: FUS
  Species: H. sapiens (human)
  Insert size (bp): 1584
  Mutation: In PLD all Tyr (Y) changed to Phe (F)
  Entrez Gene: FUS (a.k.a. ALS6, ETM4, FUS1, HNRNPP2, POMP75, TLS, altFUS)
  Promoter: PH promoter
  Tag / fusion protein: 6xHis-MBP-PreScission (N terminal on insert); TEV-SNAP-tag (C terminal on insert)
  Cloning method: Restriction Enzyme; 5′ cloning site NotI (unknown if destroyed); 3′ cloning site AscI (unknown if destroyed)
Resource information
  A portion of this plasmid was derived from a plasmid made by: Synthetic
Terms and licenses: Academic/Nonprofit Terms; Industry Terms: Not Available to Industry
How to cite: TH1148-pOCC177-FUS(Nhe)-PLD_YtoF was a gift from Anthony Hyman (Addgene plasmid # 221887 ; http://n2t.net/addgene:221887 ; RRID:Addgene_221887)
